LOCUS       Exported 2330 bp ds-DNA circular SYN 13-MAY-2021
DEFINITION  Level 0 part. Promoter.
ACCESSION   .
VERSION     .
KEYWORDS    pC.264
SOURCE      synthetic DNA construct
  ORGANISM  synthetic DNA construct
REFERENCE   1 (bases 1 to 2330)
  AUTHORS   Vasudevan R, Gale GAR, Schiavon AA, Puzorjov A, Malin J, Gillespie
            MD, Vavitsas K, Zulkower V, Wang B, Howe CJ, Lea-Smith DJ, McCormick
            AJ
  TITLE     CyanoGate: A Modular Cloning Suite for Engineering Cyanobacteria
            Based on the Plant MoClo Syntax.
  JOURNAL   Plant Physiol. 2019 May;180(1):39-55. doi: 10.1104/pp.18.01401. Epub
            2019 Feb 28.
  PUBMED    30819783
REFERENCE   2 (bases 1 to 2330)
  AUTHORS   .
  TITLE     Direct Submission
  JOURNAL   Exported May 13, 2021 from SnapGene Server 1.1.58
            http://www.snapgene.com
FEATURES             Location/Qualifiers
     source          1..2330
                     /organism="synthetic DNA construct"
                     /mol_type="other DNA"
     primer_bind     complement(24..42)
                     /label=pBRforEco
                     /note="pBR322 vectors, upsteam of EcoRI site, forward
                     primer"
     promoter        110..214
                     /gene="bla"
                     /label=AmpR promoter
     CDS             436..1227
                     /codon_start=1
                     /gene="aadA"
                     /product="aminoglycoside adenylyltransferase (Murphy,
                     1985)"
                     /label=SmR
                     /note="confers resistance to spectinomycin and
                     streptomycin"
                     /translation="MREAVIAEVSTQLSEVVGVIERHLEPTLLAVHLYGSAVDGGLKPH
                     SDIDLLVTVTVRLDETTRRALINDLLETSASPGESEILRAVEVTIVVHDDIIPWRYPAK
                     RELQFGEWQRNDILAGIFEPATIDIDLAILLTKAREHSVALVGPAAEELFDPVPEQDLF
                     EALNETLTLWNSPPDWAGDERNVVLTLSRIWYSAVTGKIAPKDVAADWAMERLPAQYQP
                     VILEARQAYLGQEEDRLASRADQLEEFVHYVKGEITKVVGK"
     rep_origin      1398..1986
                     /direction=RIGHT
                     /label=ori
                     /note="high-copy-number ColE1/pMB1/pBR322/pUC origin of
                     replication"
     primer_bind     1887..1906
                     /label=pBR322ori-F
                     /note="pBR322 origin, forward primer"
     primer_bind     2140..2157
                     /label=L4440
                     /note="L4440 vector, forward primer"
     promoter        2237..2314
                     /gene="lacI (mutant)"
                     /label=lacIq promoter
                     /note="In the lacIq allele, a single base change in the
                     promoter boosts expression of the lacI gene about 10-fold."
ORIGIN
        1 gtggctcttc agtggacgaa agggcctcgt gatacgccta tttttatagg ttaatgtcat
       61 gataataatg gtttcttaga cgtcaggtgg cacttttcgg ggaaatgtgc gcggaacccc
      121 tatttgttta tttttctaaa tacattcaaa tatgtatccg ctcatgagac aataaccctg
      181 ataaatgctt caataatatt gaaaaaggaa gagtatgcgc tcacgcaact ggtccagaac
      241 cttgaccgaa cgcagcggtg gtaacggcgc agtggcggtt ttcatggctt gttatgactg
      301 tttttttttg gggtacagtc tatgcctcgg gcatccaagc agcaagcgcg ttacgccgtg
      361 ggtcgatgtt tgatgttatg gagcagcaac gatgttacgc agcagggcag tcgccctaaa
      421 acaaagttaa acatcatgag ggaagcggtg atcgccgaag tatcgactca actatcagag
      481 gtagttggcg tcatcgagcg ccatctcgaa ccgacgttgc tggccgtaca tttgtacggc
      541 tccgcagtgg atggcggcct gaagccacac agcgatattg atttgctggt tacggtgacc
      601 gtaaggcttg atgaaacaac gcggcgagct ttgatcaacg accttttgga aacttcggct
      661 tcccctggag agagcgagat tctccgcgct gtagaagtca ccattgttgt gcacgacgac
      721 atcattccgt ggcgttatcc agctaagcgc gaactgcaat ttggagaatg gcagcgcaat
      781 gacattcttg caggtatctt cgagccagcc acgatcgaca ttgatctggc tatcttgctg
      841 acaaaagcaa gagaacatag cgttgccttg gtaggtccag cggcggagga actctttgat
      901 ccggttcctg aacaggatct atttgaggcg ctaaatgaaa ccttaacgct atggaactcg
      961 ccgcccgact gggctggcga tgagcgaaat gtagtgctta cgttgtcccg catttggtac
     1021 agcgcagtaa ccggcaaaat cgcgccgaag gatgtcgctg ccgactgggc aatggagcgc
     1081 ctgccggccc agtatcagcc cgtcatactt gaagctagac aggcttatct tggacaagaa
     1141 gaagatcgct tggcctcgcg cgcagatcag ttggaagaat ttgtccatta cgtaaaaggc
     1201 gagatcacca aggtagtcgg caaataactg tcagaccaag tttactcata tatactttag
     1261 attgatttaa aacttcattt ttaatttaaa aggatctagg tgaagatcct ttttgataat
     1321 ctcatgacca aaatccctta acgtgagttt tcgttccact gagcgtcaga ccccgtagaa
     1381 aagatcaaag gatcttcttg agatcctttt tttctgcgcg taatctgctg cttgcaaaca
     1441 aaaaaaccac cgctaccagc ggtggtttgt ttgccggatc aagagctacc aactcttttt
     1501 ccgaaggtaa ctggcttcag cagagcgcag ataccaaata ctgttcttct agtgtagccg
     1561 tagttaggcc accacttcaa gaactctgta gcaccgccta catacctcgc tctgctaatc
     1621 ctgttaccag tggctgctgc cagtggcgat aagtcgtgtc ttaccgggtt ggactcaaga
     1681 cgatagttac cggataaggc gcagcggtcg ggctgaacgg ggggttcgtg cacacagccc
     1741 agcttggagc gaacgaccta caccgaactg agatacctac agcgtgagct atgagaaagc
     1801 gccacgcttc ccgaagggag aaaggcggac aggtatccgg taagcggcag ggtcggaaca
     1861 ggagagcgca cgagggagct tccaggggga aacgcctggt atctttatag tcctgtcggg
     1921 tttcgccacc tctgacttga gcgtcgattt ttgtgatgct cgtcaggggg gcggagccta
     1981 tggaaaaacg ccagcaacgc ggccttttta cggttcctgg ccttttgctg gccttttgct
     2041 cacatgttct ttcctgcgtt atcccctgat tctgtggata accgtattac cgcctttgag
     2101 tgagctgata ccgctcgccg cagccgaacg accgagcgca gcgagtcagt gagcgaggaa
     2161 gcggaagagc gcccaatacg caaaccgcct ctccccgcgc gttggccgat tcattaatca
     2221 ctctgtggtc tcaggagaca ccatcgaatg gtgcaaaacc tttcgcggta tggcatgata
     2281 gcgcccggaa gagagtcaat tcagggtggt gaataatgtg agaccacgaa
//
