[The description below was written by a language model from this plasmid's Addgene catalogue record and the feature table of its GenBank file.]
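Description:
pC.264 is a Level 0 promoter part from the CyanoGate modular cloning suite, a Golden Gate toolkit that extends the plant MoClo syntax to cyanobacterial engineering. It is built on the pICH41295 Level 0 acceptor backbone and totals 2,330 bp in the held sequence record. It is maintained in E. coli as a high-copy plasmid through a ColE1/pMB1/pUC-type origin of replication. Selection is by spectinomycin, conferred by the aadA aminoglycoside adenylyltransferase gene (which also gives streptomycin resistance). An annotated bla (AmpR) promoter lies upstream of this gene and presumably drives its expression.

The payload is a 77 bp synthetic fragment carrying PlacIQ, the promoter of the E. coli lacI repressor gene in its lacIq form. In this allele a single base change in the promoter raises lacI transcription roughly ten-fold. The plasmid carries only the promoter, with no coding sequence, tag, reporter or terminator attached. The fragment was inserted using BpiI sites that were destroyed during cloning, as is typical for type IIS assembly into a Level 0 acceptor. In the MoClo scheme, such stored parts are released with defined overhangs and combined with other Level 0 modules, such as coding sequences and terminators, to build Level 1 transcription units.

The record states the purpose only as a promoter part. A natural application would be constitutive expression of LacI or another gene in assembled constructs for cyanobacteria, but the record does not name a downstream use or host strain.
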