Addgene plasmid #119601: pC.264
Purpose: Level 0 part. Promoter
Depositing lab: Alistair McCormick. Depositing organization: University of Edinburgh. Publication: CyanoGate: A Modular Cloning Suite for Engineering Cyanobacteria Based on the Plant MoClo Syntax. Vasudevan R, Gale GAR, Schiavon AA, Puzorjov A, Malin J, Gillespie MD, Vavitsas K, Zulkower V, Wang B, Howe CJ, Lea-Smith DJ, McCormick AJ. Plant Physiol. 2019 May;180(1):39-55. doi: 10.1104/pp.18.01401. Epub 2019 Feb 28. PubMed 30819783.
Backbone
  Vector backbone: PICH41295
  Backbone size w/o insert (bp): 2247
  Vector type: Synthetic Biology
Growth in bacteria
  Bacterial resistance: Spectinomycin, 50 μg/mL
  Growth temperature: 37°C
  Growth strain: DH5alpha
  Copy number: High Copy
Gene/Insert
  Gene/Insert name: PlacIQ
  Species: Synthetic
  Insert size (bp): 77
  Cloning method: Restriction Enzyme; 5′ cloning site BpiI (destroyed during cloning); 3′ cloning site BpiI (destroyed during cloning)
  Sequencing primers: 5′ ttgagtgagctgataccgct; 3′ GTCTCATGAGCGGATACATATTTGAATG
Terms and licenses: Academic/Nonprofit Terms; Industry Terms: Not Available to Industry
Depositor comments: Promoter for LacI gene from E. coli. Please visit https://www.biorxiv.org/content/10.1101/426700v1 for bioRxiv preprint.
How to cite: pC.264 was a gift from Alistair McCormick (Addgene plasmid # 119601 ; http://n2t.net/addgene:119601 ; RRID:Addgene_119601)
