>Addgene plasmid #119601 | pC.264 | depositor partial sequence | sequence record 226096 | PlacIQ
ACACCATCGAATGGTGCAAAACCTTTCGCGGTATGGCATGATAGCGCCCGGAAGAGAGTCAATTCAGGGT
GGTGAAT
